Addgene plasmid #168373: pTL312
Purpose: pGBKT7 yeast two-hybrid plasmid
Depositing lab: Sophien Kamoun. Depositing organization: Sainsbury Laboratory, Norwich. Publication: A single amino acid polymorphism in a conserved effector of the multihost blast fungus pathogen expands host-target binding spectrum. Bentham AR, Petit-Houdenot Y, Win J, Chuma I, Terauchi R, Banfield MJ, Kamoun S, Langner T. PLoS Pathog. 2021 Nov 10;17(11):e1009957. doi: 10.1371/journal.ppat.1009957. eCollection 2021 Nov. PubMed 34758051.
Backbone
  Vector backbone: pGBKT7
  Vector type: Yeast Expression
Growth in bacteria
  Bacterial resistance: Kanamycin, 50 μg/mL
  Growth temperature: 37°C
  Growth strain: DH5alpha
  Copy number: High Copy
Gene/Insert
  Gene/Insert name: LOC_ Os04g45130
  Species: Oryza sativa
  Cloning method: Unknown
Terms and licenses: Academic/Nonprofit Terms; Industry Terms: Not Available to Industry
How to cite: pTL312 was a gift from Sophien Kamoun (Addgene plasmid # 168373 ; http://n2t.net/addgene:168373 ; RRID:Addgene_168373)
