[The description below was written by a language model from this plasmid's Addgene catalogue record and pLannotate feature annotations shown in this document.]
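Description:
pTL312 is a yeast two-hybrid bait plasmid built on the pGBKT7 backbone, carrying a rice (Oryza sativa) insert recorded as LOC_Os04g45130. It is an E. coli–yeast shuttle vector. In bacteria it replicates from a high-copy ColE1/pUC-type origin and is selected with kanamycin through the Tn5 aminoglycoside phosphotransferase gene (NeoR/KanR) driven by the AmpR promoter. In Saccharomyces cerevisiae it is maintained episomally by the 2μ origin and selected by tryptophan prototrophy through the TRP1 marker and its own promoter. An f1 origin is also present, along with several small backbone remnants (fragments of lacZα, lacI, rop, bom and ble) that have no evident functional role.

The expression cassette uses the yeast ADH1 promoter to drive the GAL4 DNA-binding domain, followed by a T7 promoter, the cloning region, a T7 terminator and the ADH1 terminator. The feature table does not annotate the insert itself, but the unannotated interval of roughly 340 nt between the T7 promoter and the T7 terminator is where a pGBKT7 insert would sit, presumably fused in frame to the GAL4 DNA-binding domain. This implies a small coding sequence or domain, although the record does not state its boundaries, its identity beyond the locus name, or the cloning method. The T7 promoter in this position would allow in vitro transcription of the insert without the GAL4 portion.

In a two-hybrid assay, such a bait is co-expressed with a GAL4 activation-domain prey, and interaction reconstitutes GAL4 activity at reporter genes. The associated publication concerns how a conserved blast fungus effector binds host target proteins, which suggests that this rice protein was tested as a candidate effector target.
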