Features (pLannotate 1.2.2; 23 found; start..end, strand, type, name):
     30..734     +  promoter       ADH1 promoter: S. cerevisiae ADH1; promoter for alcohol dehydrogenase 1
    762..1202    +  CDS            GAL4 DNA binding domain: DNA binding domain of the GAL4 transcriptional activator; Saccharomyces cerevisiae GAL4 (truncated)
   1213..1231    +  promoter       T7 promoter: promoter for bacteriophage T7 RNA polymerase
   1574..1621    +  terminator     T7 terminator: transcription terminator for bacteriophage T7 RNA polymerase
   1648..1835    +  terminator     ADH1 terminator: S. cerevisiae ADH1; transcription terminator for the S. cerevisiae alcohol dehydrogenase 1 (ADH1) gene
   1883..1899    -  protein_bind   lac operator: The lac repressor binds to the lac operator to inhibit transcription in E. coli. This inhibition can be relieved by adding lactose or isopropyl-β-D-thiogalactopyranoside (IPTG). lac repressor encoded by lacI
   1907..1937    -  promoter       lac promoter: promoter for the E. coli lac operon
   1952..1973    -  protein_bind   CAP binding site: CAP binding activates transcription in the presence of cAMP. E. coli catabolite activator protein
   1986..2078    -  CDS            lacI (fragment): lac repressor; lacI; The lac repressor binds to the lac operator to inhibit transcription in E. coli. This inhibition can be relieved by adding lactose or isopropyl-β-D-thiogalactopyranoside (IPTG).
   2261..2849    -  rep_origin     ori: high-copy-number ColE1/pMB1/pBR322/pUC origin of replication
   3071..3087    +  polyA_signal   bGH poly(A) signal (fragment): bovine growth hormone polyadenylation signal
   3178..3225    -  polyA_signal   HSV TK poly(A) signal: herpes simplex virus thymidine kinase polyadenylation signal (Cole and Stacy, 1985)
   3284..3436    -  CDS            ble (fragment): BLE_KLEPN - Experimental evidence at protein level: Swiss-Prot protein existence level 1. Binding protein with a strong affinity to the bleomycin family of antibiotics. Binds to CL990; an antimitotic-antibiotic compound. From Klebsiella pneumoniae.
   3457..4251    -  CDS            NeoR/KanR: aminoglycoside phosphotransferase from Tn5; aph(3')-II (or nptII); confers resistance to neomycin, kanamycin, and G418 (Geneticin®)
   4252..4356    -  promoter       AmpR promoter: bla
   4383..5725    -  rep_origin     2μ ori: yeast 2μ plasmid origin of replication
   5793..5828    +  CDS            rop (fragment): Rop protein, which maintains plasmids at low copy number; rop
   5930..5979    +  misc_feature   bom (fragment): basis of mobility region from pBR322
   6118..6265    +  promoter       TRP1 promoter: S. cerevisiae TRP1
   6266..6940    +  CDS            TRP1: phosphoribosylanthranilate isomerase, required for tryptophan biosynthesis; S. cerevisiae TRP1; yeast auxotrophic marker
   6991..7042    +  misc_feature   bom (fragment): basis of mobility region from pBR322
   7070..7498    -  rep_origin     f1 ori (sequence partly withheld): f1 bacteriophage origin of replication; arrow indicates direction of (+) strand synthesis
   7502..29      -  CDS            lacZα (fragment) (across the origin): LacZα fragment of β-galactosidase; lacZ fragment
>Addgene plasmid #168373 | pTL312 | addgene full sequence | sequence record 349602 | Addgene NGS Result
CGGTGCGGGCCTCTTCGCTATTACGCCAGATCCTTTTGTTGTTTCCGGGTGTACAATATGGACTTCCTCT
TTTCTGGCAACCAAACCCATACATCGGGATTCCTATAATACCTTCGTTGGTCTCCCTAACATGTAGGTGG
CGGAGGGGAGATATACAATAGAACAGATACCAGACAAGACATAATGGGCTAAACAAGACTACACCAATTA
CACTGCCTCATTGATGGTGGTACATAACGAACTAATACTGTAGCCCTAGACTTGATAGCCATCATCATAT
CGAAGTTTCACTACCCTTTTTCCATTTGCCATCTATTGAAGTAATAATAGGCGCATGCAACTTCTTTTCT
TTTTTTTTCTTTTCTCTCTCCCCCGTTGTTGTCTCACCATATCCGCAATGACAAAAAAATGATGGAAGAC
ACTAAAGGAAAAAATTAACGACAAAGACAGCACCAACAGATGTCGTTGTTCCAGAGCTGATGAGGGGTAT
CTCGAAGCACACGAAACTTTTTCCTTCCTTCATTCACGCACACTACTCTCTAATGAGCAACGGTATACGG
CCTTCCTTCCAGTTACTTGAATTTGAAATAAAAAAAAGTTTGCTGTCTTGCTATCAAGTATAAATAGACC
TGCAATTATTAATCTTTTGTTTCCTCGTCATTGTTCTCGTTCCCTTTCTTCCTTGTTTCTTTTTCTGCAC
AATATTTCAAGCTATACCAAGCATACAATCAACTCCAAGCTTGAAGCAAGCCTCCTGAAAGATGAAGCTA
CTGTCTTCTATCGAACAAGCATGCGATATTTGCCGACTTAAAAAGCTCAAGTGCTCCAAAGAAAAACCGA
AGTGCGCCAAGTGTCTGAAGAACAACTGGGAGTGTCGCTACTCTCCCAAAACCAAAAGGTCTCCGCTGAC
TAGGGCACATCTGACAGAAGTGGAATCAAGGCTAGAAAGACTGGAACAGCTATTTCTACTGATTTTTCCT
CGAGAAGACCTTGACATGATTTTGAAAATGGATTCTTTACAGGATATAAAAGCATTGTTAACAGGATTAT
TTGTACAAGATAATGTGAATAAAGATGCCGTCACAGATAGATTGGCTTCAGTGGAGACTGATATGCCTCT
AACATTGAGACAGCATAGAATAAGTGCGACATCATCATCGGAAGAGAGTAGTAACAAAGGTCAAAGACAG
TTGACTGTATCGCCGGAATTTGTAATACGACTCACTATAGGGCGAGCCGCCATCATGGAGGAGCAGAAGC
TGATCTCAGAGGAGGACCTGCATATGGCCATGGAGGCCGAATTCCAGCAGAAAGTGATCCTGAAGGTGAG
CAGCATGAGCGATACCAAGATGAAGCAGAAAGCCATGGAAACCGTGGCCGATATCTACGGCATCGATAGC
ATTGCCGCCGATCACAAAGACCAGAAGATGACCGTGATCGGTGAGGTGGACACCGTGGAAATCGCCAAAA
AACTGAAAAAATTTGGCAAAGTGGATATTATTAGCGTGGGCCCGGCCAAAGAAGAGAAAAAAGATGATAA
AAAAGGATCCGTCGACCTGCAGCGGCCGCATAACTAGCATAACCCCTTGGGGCCTCTAAACGGGTCTTGA
GGGGTTTTTTGCGCGCTTGCAGCCAAGCTAATTCCGGGCGAATTTCTTATGATTTATGATTTTTATTATT
AAATAAGTTATAAAAAAAATAAGTGTATACAAATTTTAAAGTGACTCTTAGGTTTTAAAACGAAAATTCT
TATTCTTGAGTAACTCTTTCCTGTAGGTCAGGTTGCTTTCTCAGGTATAGCATGAGGTCGCTCTTATTGA
CCACACCTCTACCGGCATGCAAGCTTGGCGTAATCATGGTCATAGCTGTTTCCTGTGTGAAATTGTTATC
CGCTCACAATTCCACACAACATACGAGCCGGAAGCATAAAGTGTAAAGCCTGGGGTGCCTAATGAGTGAG
CTAACTCACATTAATTGCGTTGCGCTCACTGCCCGCTTTCCAGTCGGGAAACCTGTCGTGCCAGCTGCAT
TAATGAATCGGCCAACGCGCGGGGAGAGGCGGTTTGCGTATTGGGCGCTCTTCCGCTTCCTCGCTCACTG
ACTCGCTGCGCTCGGTCGTTCGGCTGCGGCGAGCGGTATCAGCTCACTCAAAGGCGGTAATACGGTTATC
CACAGAATCAGGGGATAACGCAGGAAAGAACATGTGAGCAAAAGGCCAGCAAAAGGCCAGGAACCGTAAA
AAGGCCGCGTTGCTGGCGTTTTTCCATAGGCTCCGCCCCCCTGACGAGCATCACAAAAATCGACGCTCAA
GTCAGAGGTGGCGAAACCCGACAGGACTATAAAGATACCAGGCGTTTCCCCCTGGAAGCTCCCTCGTGCG
CTCTCCTGTTCCGACCCTGCCGCTTACCGGATACCTGTCCGCCTTTCTCCCTTCGGGAAGCGTGGCGCTT
TCTCATAGCTCACGCTGTAGGTATCTCAGTTCGGTGTAGGTCGTTCGCTCCAAGCTGGGCTGTGTGCACG
AACCCCCCGTTCAGCCCGACCGCTGCGCCTTATCCGGTAACTATCGTCTTGAGTCCAACCCGGTAAGACA
CGACTTATCGCCACTGGCAGCAGCCACTGGTAACAGGATTAGCAGAGCGAGGTATGTAGGCGGTGCTACA
GAGTTCTTGAAGTGGTGGCCTAACTACGGCTACACTAGAAGAACAGTATTTGGTATCTGCGCTCTGCTGA
AGCCAGTTACCTTCGGAAAAAGAGTTGGTAGCTCTTGATCCGGCAAACAAACCACCGCTGGTAGCGGTGG
TTTTTTTGTTTGCAAGCAGCAGATTACGCGCAGAAAAAAAGGATCTCAAGAAGATCCTTTGATCTTTTCT
ACGGGGTCTGACGCTCAGTGGAACGAAAACTCACGTTAAGGGATTTTGGTCATGAGATTATCAAAAAGGA
TCTTCACCTAGATCCTTTTAAATTAAAAATGAAGTTTTAAATCAATCTAAAGTATATATGAGTAACCTGA
GGCTATGGCAGGGCCTGCCGCCCCGACGTTGGCTGCGAGCCCTGGGCCTTCACCCGAACTTGGGGGGTGG
GGTGGGGAAAAGGAAGAAACGCGGGCGTATTGGCCCCAATGGGGTCTCGGTGGGGTATCGACAGAGTGCC
AGCCCTGGGACCGAACCCCGCGTTTATGAACAAACGACCCAACACCGTGCGTTTTATTCTGTCTTTTTAT
TGCCGTCATAGCGCGGGTTCCTTCCGGTATTGTCTCCTTCCGTGTTTCAGTTAGCCTCCCCCTAGGGTGG
GCGAAGAACTCCAGCATGAGATCCCCGCGCTGGAGGATCATCCAGCCGGCGTCCCGGAAAACGATTCCGA
AGCCCAACCTTTCATAGAAGGCGGCGGTGGAATCGAAATCTCGTGATGGCAGGTTGGGCGTCGCTTGGTC
GGTCATTTCGAACCCCAGAGTCCCGCTCAGAAGAACTCGTCAAGAAGGCGATAGAAGGCGATGCGCTGCG
AATCGGGAGCGGCGATACCGTAAAGCACGAGGAAGCGGTCAGCCCATTCGCCGCCAAGCTCTTCAGCAAT
ATCACGGGTAGCCAACGCTATGTCCTGATAGCGGTCCGCCACACCCAGCCGGCCACAGTCGATGAATCCA
GAAAAGCGGCCATTTTCCACCATGATATTCGGCAAGCAGGCATCGCCATGAGTCACGACGAGATCCTCGC
CGTCGGGCATGCTCGCCTTGAGCCTGGCGAACAGTTCGGCTGGCGCGAGCCCCTGATGCTCTTCGTCCAG
ATCATCCTGATCGACAAGACCGGCTTCCATCCGAGTACGTGCTCGCTCGATGCGATGTTTCGCTTGGTGG
TCGAATGGGCAGGTAGCCGGATCAAGCGTATGCAGCCGCCGCATTGCATCAGCCATGATGGATACTTTCT
CGGCAGGAGCAAGGTGAGATGACAGGAGATCCTGCCCCGGCACTTCGCCCAATAGCAGCCAGTCCCTTCC
CGCTTCAGTGACAACGTCGAGCACAGCTGCGCAAGGAACGCCCGTCGTGGCCAGCCACGATAGCCGCGCT
GCCTCGTCTTGCAGTTCATTCAGGGCACCGGACAGGTCGGTCTTGACAAAAAGAACCGGGCGCCCCTGCG
CTGACAGCCGGAACACGGCGGCATCAGAGCAGCCGATTGTCTGTTGTGCCCAGTCATAGCCGAATAGCCT
CTCCACCCAAGCGGCCGGAGAACCTGCGTGCAATCCATCTTGTTCAATCATACTCTTCCTTTTTCAATAT
TATTGAAGCATTTATCAGGGTTATTGTCTCATGAGCGGATACATATTTGAATGTATTTAGAAAAATAAAC
AAATAGGGGTTCCGCGCACATTTCCCCGAAAAGTGCCACCTGAACGAAGCATCTGTGCTTCATTTTGTAG
AACAAAAATGCAACGCGAGAGCGCTAATTTTTCAAACAAAGAATCTGAGCTGCATTTTTACAGAACAGAA
ATGCAACGCGAAAGCGCTATTTTACCAACGAAGAATCTGTGCTTCATTTTTGTAAAACAAAAATGCAACG
CGAGAGCGCTAATTTTTCAAACAAAGAATCTGAGCTGCATTTTTACAGAACAGAAATGCAACGCGAGAGC
GCTATTTTACCAACAAAGAATCTATACTTCTTTTTTGTTCTACAAAAATGCATCCCGAGAGCGCTATTTT
TCTAACAAAGCATCTTAGATTACTTTTTTTCTCCTTTGTGCGCTCTATAATGCAGTCTCTTGATAACTTT
TTGCACTGTAGGTCCGTTAAGGTTAGAAGAAGGCTACTTTGGTGTCTATTTTCTCTTCCATAAAAAAAGC
CTGACTCCACTTCCCGCGTTTACTGATTACTAGCGAAGCTGCGGGTGCATTTTTTCAAGATAAAGGCATC
CCCGATTATATTCTATACCGATGTGGATTGCGCATACTTTGTGAACAGAAAGTGATAGCGTTGATGATTC
TTCATTGGTCAGAAAATTATGAACGGTTTCTTCTATTTTGTCTCTATATACTACGTATAGGAAATGTTTA
CATTTTCGTATTGTTTTCGATTCACTCTATGAATAGTTCTTACTACAATTTTTTTGTCTAAAGAGTAATA
CTAGAGATAAACATAAAAAATGTAGAGGTCGAGTTTAGATGCAAGTTCAAGGAGCGAAAGGTGGATGGGT
AGGTTATATAGGGATATAGCACAGAGATATATAGCAAAGAGATACTTTTGAGCAATGTTTGTGGAAGCGG
TATTCGCAATATTTTAGTAGCTCGTTACAGTCCGGTGCGTTTTTGGTTTTTTGAAAGTGCGTCTTCAGAG
CGCTTTTGGTTTTCAAAAGCGCTCTGAAGTTCCTATACTTTCTAGAGAATAGGAACTTCGGAATAGGAAC
TTCAAAGCGTTTCCGAAAACGAGCGCTTCCGAAAATGCAACGCGAGCTGCGCACATACAGCTCACTGTTC
ACGTCGCACCTATATCTGCGTGTTGCCTGTATATATATATACATGAGAAGAACGGCATAGTGCGTGTTTA
TGCTTAAATGCGTACTTATATGCGTCTATTTATGTAGGATGAAAGGTAGTCTAGTACCTCCTGTGATATT
ATCCCATTCCATGCGGGGTATCGTATGCTTCCTTCAGCACTACCCTTTAGCTGTTCTATATGCTGCCACT
CCTCAATTGGATTAGTCTCATCCTTCAATGCTATCATTTCCTTTGATATTGGATCATACTAAGAAACCAT
TATTATCATGACATTAACCTATAAAAATAGGCGTATCACGAGGCCCTTTCGTCTCGCGCGTTTCGGTGAT
GACGGTGAAAACCTCTGACACATGCAGCTCCCGGAGACGGTCACAGCTTGTCTGTAAGCGGATGCCGGGA
GCAGACAAGCCCGTCAGGGCGCGTCAGCGGGTGTTGGCGGGTGTCGGGGCTGGCTTAACTATGCGGCATC
AGAGCAGATTGTACTGAGAGTGCACCATAGATCAACGACATTACTATATATATAATATAGGAAGCATTTA
ATAGAACAGCATCGTAATATATGTGTACTTTGCAGTTATGACGCCAGATGGCAGTAGTGGAAGATATTCT
TTATTGAAAAATAGCTTGTCACCTTACGTACAATCTTGATCCGGAGCTTTTCTTTTTTTGCCGATTAAGA
ATTAATTCGGTCGAAAAAAGAAAAGGAGAGGGCCAAGAGGGAGGGCATTGGTGACTATTGAGCACGTGAG
TATACGTGATTAAGCACACAAAGGCAGCTTGGAGTATGTCTGTTATTAATTTCACAGGTAGTTCTGGTCC
ATTGGTGAAAGTTTGCGGCTTGCAGAGCACAGAGGCCGCAGAATGTGCTCTAGATTCCGATGCTGACTTG
CTGGGTATTATATGTGTGCCCAATAGAAAGAGAACAATTGACCCGGTTATTGCAAGGAAAATTTCAAGTC
TTGTAAAAGCATATAAAAATAGTTCAGGCACTCCGAAATACTTGGTTGGCGTGTTTCGTAATCAACCTAA
GGAGGATGTTTTGGCTCTGGTCAATGATTACGGCATTGATATCGTCCAACTGCATGGAGATGAGTCGTGG
CAAGAATACCAAGAGTTCCTCGGTTTGCCAGTTATTAAAAGACTCGTATTTCCAAAAGACTGCAACATAC
TACTCAGTGCAGCTTCACAGAAACCTCATTCGTTTATTCCCTTGTTTGATTCAGAAGCAGGTGGGACAGG
TGAACTTTTGGATTGGAACTCGATTTCTGACTGGGTTGGAAGGCAAGAGAGCCCCGAAAGCTTACATTTT
ATGTTAGCTGGTGGACTGACGCCAGAAAATGTTGGTGATGCGCTTAGATTAAATGGCGTTATTGGTGTTG
ATGTAAGCGGAGGTGTGGAGACAAATGGTGTAAAAGACTCTAACAAAATAGCAAATTTCGTCAAAAATGC
TAAGAAATAGGTTATTACTGAGTAGTATTTATTTAAGTATTGTTTGTGCACTTGCCGATCTATGCGGTGT
GAAATACCGCACAGATGCGTAAGGAGAAAATACCGCATCAGGAAATTGTAAGCGTTAATATTTTGTTAAA
ATTCGCGTTAAATTTTTGTTAAATCAGCTCATTTTTTAACCAATAGGCCGAAATCGGCAAAATCCCTTAT
AAATCAAAAGAATAGACCGAGATAGGGT
[37 nt withheld, positions 7169-7205]
AAAGAACGTGGACTCCAACGTCAAAGG
[49 nt withheld, positions 7233-7281]
T
[91 nt withheld, positions 7283-7373]
G
[124 nt withheld, positions 7375-7498]
CCATTCGCCATTCAGGCTGCGCAACTGTTGGGAAGGGCGAT
