>Addgene plasmid #168373 | pTL312 | depositor partial sequence | sequence record 326473 | insert
GAATTCCAGCAGAAAGTGATCCTGAAGGTGAGCAGCATGAGCGATACCAAGATGAAGCAGAAAGCCATGG
AAACCGTGGCCGATATCTACGGCATCGATAGCATTGCCGCCGATCACAAAGACCAGAAGATGACCGTGAT
CGGTGAGGTGGACACCGTGGAAATCGCCAAAAAACTGAAAAAATTTGGCAAAGTGGATATTATTAGCGTG
GGCCCGGCCAAAGAAGAGAAAAAAGATGATAAAAAAGGATCC
